Addgene plasmid #118404: pGDP2 MCR-1
Purpose: This plasmid is part of the Minimal Antibiotic Resistance Platform (ARP) Kit (Addgene #1000000143). Low copy-number plasmid that constitutively expresses genes using the pLac promoter.
Depositing lab: Gerard Wright. Depositing organization: McMaster University. Publication: A Common Platform for Antibiotic Dereplication and Adjuvant Discovery. Cox G, Sieron A, King AM, De Pascale G, Pawlowski AC, Koteva K, Wright GD. Cell Chem Biol. 2017 Jan 19;24(1):98-109. doi: 10.1016/j.chembiol.2016.11.011. Epub 2016 Dec 22. PubMed 28017602.
Backbone
  Vector backbone: pBR322
  Vector type: Bacterial Expression
Growth in bacteria
  Bacterial resistance: Kanamycin, 50 μg/mL
  Growth temperature: 37°C
  Growth strain: DH5alpha
  Copy number: Low Copy
Gene/Insert
  Gene/Insert name: MCR-1
  Promoter: pLac
  Cloning method: Unknown
  Sequencing primers: 5′ CATGAGACAATAACCCTG; 3′ CCAACTCAGCTTCCTTTC
Terms and licenses: Academic/Nonprofit Terms; Industry Terms: Not Available to Industry
How to cite: pGDP2 MCR-1 was a gift from Gerard Wright (Addgene plasmid # 118404 ; http://n2t.net/addgene:118404 ; RRID:Addgene_118404)
