[The description below was written by a language model from this plasmid's Addgene catalogue record, the feature table of its GenBank file and pLannotate feature annotations shown in this document.]
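Description:
pGDP2 MCR-1 is a 4,588 bp bacterial expression plasmid built on a pBR322 backbone and belongs to the Minimal Antibiotic Resistance Platform, a panel of constructs that each express one resistance determinant in a common E. coli background. It replicates from the ColE1/pMB1-type origin. The pBR322 bom (basis of mobility) region and the rop gene are retained, and the Rop protein holds the plasmid at low copy number, consistent with the catalogue entry. Selection is by kanamycin through the aph(3')-Ia aminoglycoside phosphotransferase gene, which lies on the opposite strand from the expression cassette.

The payload is MCR-1, generally known as a mobile colistin (polymyxin) resistance gene encoding a phosphoethanolamine transferase that modifies lipid A. The catalogue states that it is expressed constitutively from the pLac promoter. Neither the promoter nor the MCR-1 coding region is annotated in the GenBank feature table, but the unannotated stretch between the phage T7 gene 10 ribosome binding site and the downstream 6xHis sequence is presumably where the insert sits. The rrnB T2 terminator follows. Whether the His tag is fused in frame to MCR-1 is not stated.

The second feature table comes from a 3,101 nt record of the empty pGDP-2 backbone, not the MCR-1 plasmid. It shows the same rop, bom, ori, KanR, RBS and terminator elements, plus fragmentary matches to tag sequences, a lacI promoter and remnants of the pBR322 tetracycline resistance gene. According to the record, the platform is used for antibiotic dereplication and adjuvant discovery, where strains carrying defined resistance genes help identify known compound classes or agents that overcome resistance.
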