LOCUS       Exported 4588 bp ds-DNA circular SYN 12-MAY-2021
DEFINITION  This plasmid is part of the Minimal Antibiotic Resistance Platform
            (ARP) Kit (Addgene #1000000143). Low copy-number plasmid that
            constitutively expresses genes using the pLac promoter..
ACCESSION   .
VERSION     .
KEYWORDS    pGDP2 MCR-1
SOURCE      synthetic DNA construct
  ORGANISM  synthetic DNA construct
REFERENCE   1 (bases 1 to 4588)
  AUTHORS   Cox G, Sieron A, King AM, De Pascale G, Pawlowski AC, Koteva K,
            Wright GD
  TITLE     A Common Platform for Antibiotic Dereplication and Adjuvant
            Discovery.
  JOURNAL   Cell Chem Biol. 2017 Jan 19;24(1):98-109. doi:
            10.1016/j.chembiol.2016.11.011. Epub 2016 Dec 22.
  PUBMED    28017602
REFERENCE   2 (bases 1 to 4588)
  AUTHORS   .
  TITLE     Direct Submission
  JOURNAL   Exported May 12, 2021 from SnapGene Server 1.1.58
            http://www.snapgene.com
FEATURES             Location/Qualifiers
     source          1..4588
                     /organism="synthetic DNA construct"
                     /mol_type="other DNA"
     RBS             367..389
                     /note="efficient ribosome binding site from bacteriophage
                     T7 gene 10 (Olins and Rangwala, 1989)"
     CDS             2028..2045
                     /codon_start=1
                     /product="6xHis affinity tag"
                     /label=6xHis
                     /translation="HHHHHH"
     terminator      2107..2134
                     /label=rrnB T2 terminator
                     /note="transcription terminator T2 from the E. coli rrnB
                     gene"
     CDS             complement(2225..3040)
                     /codon_start=1
                     /gene="aph(3')-Ia"
                     /product="aminoglycoside phosphotransferase"
                     /label=KanR
                     /note="confers resistance to kanamycin in bacteria or G418
                     (Geneticin(R)) in eukaryotes"
                     /translation="MSHIQRETSCSRPRLNSNMDADLYGYKWARDNVGQSGATIYRLYG
                     KPDAPELFLKHGKGSVANDVTDEMVRLNWLTEFMPLPTIKHFIRTPDDAWLLTTAIPGK
                     TAFQVLEEYPDSGENIVDALAVFLRRLHSIPVCNCPFNSDRVFRLAQAQSRMNNGLVDA
                     SDFDDERNGWPVEQVWKEMHKLLPFSPDSVVTHGDFSLDNLIFDEGKLIGCIDVGRVGI
                     ADRYQDLAILWNCLGEFSPSLQKRLFQKYGIDNPDMNKLQFHLMLDEFF"
     primer_bind     2948..2967
                     /label=Kan-R
                     /note="Kanamycin resistance gene, reverse primer"
     primer_bind     3032..3051
                     /label=pENTR-R
                     /note="pENTR vectors, reverse primer"
     rep_origin      3162..3750
                     /direction=RIGHT
                     /label=ori
                     /note="high-copy-number ColE1/pMB1/pBR322/pUC origin of
                     replication"
     primer_bind     3651..3670
                     /label=pBR322ori-F
                     /note="pBR322 origin, forward primer"
     primer_bind     3904..3921
                     /label=L4440
                     /note="L4440 vector, forward primer"
     misc_feature    3936..4075
                     /label=bom
                     /note="basis of mobility region from pBR322"
     primer_bind     complement(4001..4020)
                     /label=pRS-marker
                     /note="pRS vectors, use to sequence yeast selectable
                     marker"
     primer_bind     4161..4183
                     /label=pGEX 3'
                     /note="pGEX vectors, reverse primer"
     CDS             complement(4177..4368)
                     /codon_start=1
                     /gene="rop"
                     /product="Rop protein, which maintains plasmids at low copy
                     number"
                     /label=rop
                     /translation="MTKQEKTALNMARFIRSQTLTLLEKLNELDADEQADICESLHDHA
                     DELYRSCLARFGDDGENL"
ORIGIN
        1 agccagcagc atcctgcgat gcagatccgg aacataatgg tgcagggcgc tgacttccgc
       61 gtttccagac tttacgaaac acggaaaccg aagaccattc atgttgttgc tcaggtcgca
      121 gacgttttgc agcagcagtc gcttcacgtt cgctcgcgta tcggtgattc attctgctaa
      181 ccagtaaggc aaccccgcca gcctagccgg gagatctgcg gcggcggtgc tcaacggcct
      241 caacctacta ctgggctgct tcctaatgca ggagtcgcat aagggagagc gtcgagatcc
      301 cggacaccat cgaatggcgc aaaacctttc gcggtatggc atgatagcgc ccggtctaga
      361 aataattttg tttaacttta agaaggagat ataccatggt ccagcatact cctgtgtggt
      421 accgacgctc ggtcagtccg tttgttcttg tggcgagtgt tgccgttttc ttgaccgcga
      481 ccgccaatct tacctttttt gataaaatca gccaaaccta tcccatcgcg gacaatctcg
      541 gctttgtgct gacgatcgct gtcgtgctct ttggcgcgat gctactgatc accacgctgt
      601 tatcatcgta tcgctatgtg ctaaagcctg tgttgatttt gctattaatc atgggcgcgg
      661 tgaccagtta ttttactgac acttatggca cggtctatga tacgaccatg ctccaaaatg
      721 ccctacagac cgaccaagcc gagaccaagg atctattaaa cgcagcgttt atcatgcgta
      781 tcattggttt gggtgtgcta ccaagtttgc ttgtggcttt tgttaaggtg gattatccga
      841 cttggggcaa gggtttgatg cgccgattgg gcttgatcgt ggcaagtctt gcgctgattt
      901 tactgcctgt ggtggcgttc agcagtcata tggccagttt ctttcgcgtg cataagccgc
      961 tgcgtagcta tgtcaatccg atcatgccaa tctactcggt gggtaagctt gccagtattg
     1021 agtataaaaa agccagtgcg ccaaaagata ccatttatca cgccaaagac gcggtacaag
     1081 caaccaagcc tgatatgcgt aagccacgcc tagtggtgtt cgtcgtcggt gagacggcac
     1141 gcgccgatca tgtcagcttc aatggctatg agcgcgatac tttcccacag cttgccaaga
     1201 tcgatggcgt gaccaatttt agcaatgtca catcgtgcgg cacatcgacg gcgtattctg
     1261 tgccgtgtat gttcagctat ctgggcgcgg atgagtatga tgtcgatacc gccaaatacc
     1321 aagaaaatgt gctggatacg ctggatcgct tgggcgtaag tatcttgtgg cgtgataata
     1381 attcggactc aaaaggcgtg atggataagc tgccaaaagc gcaatttgcc gattataaat
     1441 ccgcgaccaa caacgccatc tgcaacacca atccttataa cgaatgccgc gatgtcggta
     1501 tgctcgttgg cttagatgac tttgtcgctg ccaataacgg caaagatatg ctgatcatgc
     1561 tgcaccaaat gggcaatcac gggcctgcgt attttaagcg atatgatgaa aagtttgcca
     1621 aattcacgcc agtgtgtgaa ggtaatgagc ttgccaagtg cgaacatcag tccttgatca
     1681 atgcttatga caatgccttg cttgccaccg atgatttcat cgctcaaagt atccagtggc
     1741 tgcagacgca cagcaatgcc tatgatgtct caatgctgta tgtcagcgat catggcgaaa
     1801 gtctgggtga gaacggtgtc tatctacatg gtatgccaaa tgcctttgca ccaaaagaac
     1861 agcgcagtgt gcctgcattt ttctggacgg ataagcaaac tggcatcacg ccaatggcaa
     1921 ccgataccgt cctgacccat gacgcgatca cgccgacatt attaaagctg tttgatgtca
     1981 ccgcggacaa agtcaaagac cgcaccgcat tcatccgctg actcgagcac caccaccacc
     2041 accactgaga tccggctgct aacaaagccc gaaaggaagc tgagttggct gctgccaccg
     2101 ctgagcaaaa ggccatccgt caggatggcc ttctggtggc acttttcggg gaaatgtgcg
     2161 cggaacccct atttgtttat ttttctaaat acattcaaat atgtatccgc tcatgaatta
     2221 attcttagaa aaactcatcg agcatcaaat gaaactgcaa tttattcata tcaggattat
     2281 caataccata tttttgaaaa agccgtttct gtaatgaagg agaaaactca ccgaggcagt
     2341 tccataggat ggcaagatcc tggtatcggt ctgcgattcc gactcgtcca acatcaatac
     2401 aacctattaa tttcccctcg tcaaaaataa ggttatcaag tgagaaatca ccatgagtga
     2461 cgactgaatc cggtgagaat ggcaaaagtt tatgcatttc tttccagact tgttcaacag
     2521 gccagccatt acgctcgtca tcaaaatcac tcgcatcaac caaaccgtta ttcattcgtg
     2581 attgcgcctg agcgagacga aatacgcgat cgctgttaaa aggacaatta caaacaggaa
     2641 tcgaatgcaa ccggcgcagg aacactgcca gcgcatcaac aatattttca cctgaatcag
     2701 gatattcttc taatacctgg aatgctgttt tcccggggat cgcagtggtg agtaaccatg
     2761 catcatcagg agtacggata aaatgcttga tggtcggaag aggcataaat tccgtcagcc
     2821 agtttagtct gaccatctca tctgtaacat cattggcaac gctacctttg ccatgtttca
     2881 gaaacaactc tggcgcatcg ggcttcccat acaatcgata gattgtcgca cctgattgcc
     2941 cgacattatc gcgagcccat ttatacccat ataaatcagc atccatgttg gaatttaatc
     3001 gcggcctaga gcaagacgtt tcccgttgaa tatggctcat aacacccctt gtattactgt
     3061 ttatgtaagc agacagtttt attgttcatg accaaaatcc cttaacgtga gttttcgttc
     3121 cactgagcgt cagaccccgt agaaaagatc aaaggatctt cttgagatcc tttttttctg
     3181 cgcgtaatct gctgcttgca aacaaaaaaa ccaccgctac cagcggtggt ttgtttgccg
     3241 gatcaagagc taccaactct ttttccgaag gtaactggct tcagcagagc gcagatacca
     3301 aatactgtcc ttctagtgta gccgtagtta ggccaccact tcaagaactc tgtagcaccg
     3361 cctacatacc tcgctctgct aatcctgtta ccagtggctg ctgccagtgg cgataagtcg
     3421 tgtcttaccg ggttggactc aagacgatag ttaccggata aggcgcagcg gtcgggctga
     3481 acggggggtt cgtgcacaca gcccagcttg gagcgaacga cctacaccga actgagatac
     3541 ctacagcgtg agctatgaga aagcgccacg cttcccgaag ggagaaaggc ggacaggtat
     3601 ccggtaagcg gcagggtcgg aacaggagag cgcacgaggg agcttccagg gggaaacgcc
     3661 tggtatcttt atagtcctgt cgggtttcgc cacctctgac ttgagcgtcg atttttgtga
     3721 tgctcgtcag gggggcggag cctatggaaa aacgccagca acgcggcctt tttacggttc
     3781 ctggcctttt gctggccttt tgctcacatg ttctttcctg cgttatcccc tgattctgtg
     3841 gataaccgta ttaccgcctt tgagtgagct gataccgctc gccgcagccg aacgaccgag
     3901 cgcagcgagt cagtgagcga ggaagcggaa gagcgcctga tgcggtattt tctccttacg
     3961 catctgtgcg gtatttcaca ccgcaatggt gcactctcag tacaatctgc tctgatgccg
     4021 catagttaag ccagtataca ctccgctatc gctacgtgac tgggtcatgg ctgcgccccg
     4081 acacccgcca acacccgctg acgcgccctg acgggcttgt ctgctcccgg catccgctta
     4141 cagacaagct gtgaccgtct ccgggagctg catgtgtcag aggttttcac cgtcatcacc
     4201 gaaacgcgcg aggcagctgc ggtaaagctc atcagcgtgg tcgtgaagcg attcacagat
     4261 gtctgcctgt tcatccgcgt ccagctcgtt gagtttctcc agaagcgtta atgtctggct
     4321 tctgataaag cgggccatgt taagggcggt tttttcctgt ttggtcactg atgcctccgt
     4381 gtaaggggga tttctgttca tgggggtaat gataccgatg aaacgagaga ggatgctcac
     4441 gatacgggtt actgatgatg aacatgcccg gttactggaa cgttgtgagg gtaaacaact
     4501 ggcggtatgg atgcggcggg accagagaaa aatcactcag ggtcaatgcc agcgcttcgt
     4561 taatacagat gtaggtgttc cacagggt
//
