Features (pLannotate 1.2.2; 15 found; start..end, strand, type, name):
     41..421     -  CDS            YPB1_ECOLX: Protein predicted: Swiss-Prot protein existence level 4. From Escherichia coli.
    438..629     +  CDS            rop: Rop protein, which maintains plasmids at low copy number; rop
    731..873     +  misc_feature   bom: basis of mobility region from pBR322
   1059..1647    -  rep_origin     ori: high-copy-number ColE1/pMB1/pBR322/pUC origin of replication
   1769..2584    +  CDS            KanR: aminoglycoside phosphotransferase; aph(3')-Ia; confers resistance to kanamycin in bacteria or G418 (Geneticin®) in eukaryotes
   2593..2650    -  promoter       AmpR promoter (fragment): bla
   2675..2702    +  terminator     rrnB T2 terminator: transcription terminator T2 from the E. coli rrnB gene
   2705..2754    -  CDS            SET1 (fragment): solubility-enhancement tag derived from T7 phage gene 10B
   2764..2781    -  CDS            9xHis (fragment): 9xHis affinity tag
   2831..2863    -  CDS            T7 tag (gene 10 leader): leader peptide from bacteriophage T7 gene 10 promotes efficient translation in E. coli
   2867..2884    -  CDS            thrombin site: thrombin recognition and cleavage site
   2895..2911    -  CDS            capTEV™ (fragment): composite tag for in vivo biotinylation, TEV protease cleavage, and 6xHis tagging
   2930..2952    -  RBS            RBS: efficient ribosome binding site from bacteriophage T7 gene 10 (Olins and Rangwala, 1989)
   2965..3016    -  promoter       lacI promoter (fragment): lacI
   3024..1       -  CDS            TcR (fragment) (across the origin): tetracycline efflux protein; tet; confers resistance to tetracycline
>Addgene plasmid #118404 | pGDP2 MCR-1 | depositor full sequence | sequence record 223610 | Empty backbone pGDP-2
AGATCTCCCGGCTAGGCTGGCGGGGTTGCCTTACTGGTTAGCAGAATGAATCACCGATACGCGAGCGAAC
GTGAAGCGACTGCTGCTGCAAAACGTCTGCGACCTGAGCAACAACATGAATGGTCTTCGGTTTCCGTGTT
TCGTAAAGTCTGGAAACGCGGAAGTCAGCGCCCTGCACCATTATGTTCCGGATCTGCATCGCAGGATGCT
GCTGGCTACCCTGTGGAACACCTACATCTGTATTAACGAAGCGCTGGCATTGACCCTGAGTGATTTTTCT
CTGGTCCCGCCGCATCCATACCGCCAGTTGTTTACCCTCACAACGTTCCAGTAACCGGGCATGTTCATCA
TCAGTAACCCGTATCGTGAGCATCCTCTCTCGTTTCATCGGTATCATTACCCCCATGAACAGAAATCCCC
CTTACACGGAGGCATCAGTGACCAAACAGGAAAAAACCGCCCTTAACATGGCCCGCTTTATCAGAAGCCA
GACATTAACGCTTCTGGAGAAACTCAACGAGCTGGACGCGGATGAACAGGCAGACATCTGTGAATCGCTT
CACGACCACGCTGATGAGCTTTACCGCAGCTGCCTCGCGCGTTTCGGTGATGACGGTGAAAACCTCTGAC
ACATGCAGCTCCCGGAGACGGTCACAGCTTGTCTGTAAGCGGATGCCGGGAGCAGACAAGCCCGTCAGGG
CGCGTCAGCGGGTGTTGGCGGGTGTCGGGGCGCAGCCATGACCCAGTCACGTAGCGATAGCGGAGTGTAT
ACTGGCTTAACTATGCGGCATCAGAGCAGATTGTACTGAGAGTGCACCATATATGCGGTGTGAAATACCG
CACAGATGCGTAAGGAGAAAATACCGCATCAGGCGCTCTTCCGCTTCCTCGCTCACTGACTCGCTGCGCT
CGGTCGTTCGGCTGCGGCGAGCGGTATCAGCTCACTCAAAGGCGGTAATACGGTTATCCACAGAATCAGG
GGATAACGCAGGAAAGAACATGTGAGCAAAAGGCCAGCAAAAGGCCAGGAACCGTAAAAAGGCCGCGTTG
CTGGCGTTTTTCCATAGGCTCCGCCCCCCTGACGAGCATCACAAAAATCGACGCTCAAGTCAGAGGTGGC
GAAACCCGACAGGACTATAAAGATACCAGGCGTTTCCCCCTGGAAGCTCCCTCGTGCGCTCTCCTGTTCC
GACCCTGCCGCTTACCGGATACCTGTCCGCCTTTCTCCCTTCGGGAAGCGTGGCGCTTTCTCATAGCTCA
CGCTGTAGGTATCTCAGTTCGGTGTAGGTCGTTCGCTCCAAGCTGGGCTGTGTGCACGAACCCCCCGTTC
AGCCCGACCGCTGCGCCTTATCCGGTAACTATCGTCTTGAGTCCAACCCGGTAAGACACGACTTATCGCC
ACTGGCAGCAGCCACTGGTAACAGGATTAGCAGAGCGAGGTATGTAGGCGGTGCTACAGAGTTCTTGAAG
TGGTGGCCTAACTACGGCTACACTAGAAGGACAGTATTTGGTATCTGCGCTCTGCTGAAGCCAGTTACCT
TCGGAAAAAGAGTTGGTAGCTCTTGATCCGGCAAACAAACCACCGCTGGTAGCGGTGGTTTTTTTGTTTG
CAAGCAGCAGATTACGCGCAGAAAAAAAGGATCTCAAGAAGATCCTTTGATCTTTTCTACGGGGTCTGAC
GCTCAGTGGAACGAAAACTCACGTTAAGGGATTTTGGTCATGAACAATAAAACTGTCTGCTTACATAAAC
AGTAATACAAGGGGTGTTATGAGCCATATTCAACGGGAAACGTCTTGCTCTAGGCCGCGATTAAATTCCA
ACATGGATGCTGATTTATATGGGTATAAATGGGCTCGCGATAATGTCGGGCAATCAGGTGCGACAATCTA
TCGATTGTATGGGAAGCCCGATGCGCCAGAGTTGTTTCTGAAACATGGCAAAGGTAGCGTTGCCAATGAT
GTTACAGATGAGATGGTCAGACTAAACTGGCTGACGGAATTTATGCCTCTTCCGACCATCAAGCATTTTA
TCCGTACTCCTGATGATGCATGGTTACTCACCACTGCGATCCCCGGGAAAACAGCATTCCAGGTATTAGA
AGAATATCCTGATTCAGGTGAAAATATTGTTGATGCGCTGGCAGTGTTCCTGCGCCGGTTGCATTCGATT
CCTGTTTGTAATTGTCCTTTTAACAGCGATCGCGTATTTCGTCTCGCTCAGGCGCAATCACGAATGAATA
ACGGTTTGGTTGATGCGAGTGATTTTGATGACGAGCGTAATGGCTGGCCTGTTGAACAAGTCTGGAAAGA
AATGCATAAACTTTTGCCATTCTCACCGGATTCAGTCGTCACTCATGGTGATTTCTCACTTGATAACCTT
ATTTTTGACGAGGGGAAATTAATAGGTTGTATTGATGTTGGACGAGTCGGAATCGCAGACCGATACCAGG
ATCTTGCCATCCTATGGAACTGCCTCGGTGAGTTTTCTCCTTCATTACAGAAACGGCTTTTTCAAAAATA
TGGTATTGATAATCCTGATATGAATAAATTGCAGTTTCATTTGATGCTCGATGAGTTTTTCTAAGAATTA
ATTCATGAGCGGATACATATTTGAATGTATTTAGAAAAATAAACAAATAGGGGTTCCGCGCACATTTCCC
CGAAAAGTGCCACCAGAAGGCCATCCTGACGGATGGCCTTTTGCTCAGCGGTGGCAGCAGCCAACTCAGC
TTCCTTTCGGGCTTTGTTAGCAGCCGGATCTCAGTGGTGGTGGTGGTGGTGCTCGAGTGCGGCCGCAAGC
TTGTCGACGGAGCTCGAATTCGGATCCGCGACCCATTTGCTGTCCACCAGTCATGCTAGCCATATGGCTG
CCGCGCGGCACCAGGCCGCTGCTGTGATGATGATGATGATGGCTGCTGCCCATGGTATATCTCCTTCTTA
AAGTTAAACAAAATTATTTCTAGACCGGGCGCTATCATGCCATACCGCGAAAGGTTTTGCGCCATTCGAT
GGTGTCCGGGATCTCGACGCTCTCCCTTATGCGACTCCTGCATTAGGAAGCAGCCCAGTAGTAGGTTGAG
GCCGTTGAGCACCGCCGCCGC
